>Addgene plasmid #181847 | pcDNA3-PDE4D2cat-ICUE4 | addgene full sequence | sequence record 364065 | Addgene NGS Result
GACGGATCGGGAGATCTCCCGATCCCCTATGGTGCACTCTCAGTACAATCTGCTCTGATGCCGCATAGTT
AAGCCAGTATCTGCTCCCTGCTTGTGTGTTGGAGGTCGCTGAGTAGTGCGCGAGCAAAATTTAAGCTACA
ACAAGGCAAGGCTTGACCGACAATTGCATGAAGAATCTGCTTAGGGTTAGGCGTTTTGCGCTGCTTCGCG
ATGTACGGGCCAGATATACGCGTTGACATTGATTATTGACTAGTTATTAATAGTAATCAATTACGGGGTC
ATTAGTTCATAGCCCATATATGGAGTTCCGCGTTACATAACTTACGGTAAATGGCCCGCCTGGCTGACCG
CCCAACGACCCCCGCCCATTGACGTCAATAATGACGTATGTTCCCATAGTAACGCCAATAGGGACTTTCC
ATTGACGTCAATGGGTGGAGTATTTACGGTAAACTGCCCACTTGGCAGTACATCAAGTGTATCATATGCC
AAGTACGCCCCCTATTGACGTCAATGACGGTAAATGGCCCGCCTGGCATTATGCCCAGTACATGACCTTA
TGGGACTTTCCTACTTGGCAGTACATCTACGTATTAGTCATCGCTATTACCATGGTGATGCGGTTTTGGC
AGTACATCAATGGGCGTGGATAGCGGTTTGACTCACGGGGATTTCCAAGTCTCCACCCCATTGACGTCAA
TGGGAGTTTGTTTTGGCACCAAAATCAACGGGACTTTCCAAAATGTCGTAACAACTCCGCCCCATTGACG
CAAATGGGCGGTAGGCGTGTACGGTGGGAGGTCTATATAAGCAGAGCTCTCTGGCTAACTAGAGAACCCA
CTGCTTACTGGCTTATCGAAATTAATACGACTCACTATAGGGAGACCCGCCACCATG
[981 nt withheld, positions 898-1878]
GGTGGAACAGGAGGTTCAGGAGGTACCGGTGGATCTGGCGGTACTGGTGGTTCCATGGTGAGCAAGGGCG
AGGAGCTGTTCACCGGGGTGGTGCCCATCCTGGTCGAGCTGGACGGCGACGTAAACGGCCACAGGTTCAG
CGTGTCCGGCGAGGGCGAGGGCGATGCCACCTACGGCAAGCTGACCCTGAAGTTCATCTGCACCACCGGC
AAGCTGCCCGTGCCCTGGCCCACCCTCGTGACCACCCTGACCTGGGGCGTGCAGTGCTTCAGCCGCTACC
CCGACCACATGAAGCAGCACGACTTCTTCAAGTCCGCCATGCCCGAAGGCTACGTCCAGGAGCGTACCAT
CTTCTTCAAGGACGACGGCAACTACAAGACCCGCGCCGAGGTGAAGTTCGAGGGCGACACCCTGGTGAAC
CGCATCGAGCTGAAGGGCATCGACTTCAAGGAGGACGGCAACATCCTGGGGCACAAGCTGGAGTACAACT
ACATCAGCCACAACGTCTATATCACCGCCGACAAGCAGAAGAACGGCATCAAGGCCCACTTCAAGATCCG
CCACAACATCGAGGACGGCAGCGTGCAGCTCGCCGACCACTACCAGCAGAACACCCCCATCGGCGACGGC
CCCGTGCTGCTGCCCGACAACCACTACCTGAGCACCCAGTCCAAGCTGAGCAAAGACCCCAACGAGAAGC
GCGATCACATGGTCCTGCTGGAGTTCGTGACCGCCGCCGGGATCACTCACGGCATGGACGAGCTGTACAA
GGCTGGTACCCCCGTGGGAACTCATGAGATGGAGGAGGAGTTGGCCGAAGCTGTGGCCCTGCTCTCCCAG
CGGGGGCCTGACGCCCTGCTCACTGTGGCACTTCGAAAGCCCCCAGGTCAGCGCACGGATGAAGAGCTGG
ACCTCATCTTTGAGGAGCTGCTGCACATCAAGGCTGTGGCCCACCTCTCCAACTCGGTGAAGCGAGAATT
AGCGGCTGTTCTGCTCTTTGAACCACACAGCAAGGCAGGGACCGTGTTGTTCAGCCAGGGGGACAAGGGC
ACTTCGTGGTACATTATCTGGAAGGGATCTGTCAACGTGGTGACCCATGGCAAGGGGCTGGTGACCACCC
TGCATGAGGGAGATGATTTTGGAGAACTGGCTCTGGTGAATGATGCACCCCGGGCAGCCACCATCATCCT
GCGAGAAGACAACTGTCATTTCCTGCGTGTGGACAAGCAGGACTTCAACCGTATCATCAAGGATGTGGAG
GCAAAGACCATGCGGCTGGAAGAACATGGCAAAGTGGTGCTGGTGCTGGAGAGAGCCTCTCAGGGCGCCG
GCCCTTCCCGACCCCCAACCCCAGGCAGGAACCGGTATACAGTGATGTCTGGCACCCCAGAGAAGATCCT
AGAGCTTCTGTTGGAGGCCATGGGACCAGATTCCAGTGCTCATGACCAAACAGAGACATTCCTCAGCGAC
TTCCTCCTGACCCACAGGGTCTTCATGCCCAGCGCCCAACTCTGCGCTGCCCTTCTGCACCACTTCCATG
TGGAGCCTGCGGGTGGCAGCGAGCAGGAGCGCAGCACCTACGTCTGCAACAAGAGGCAGCAGATCTTGCG
GCTGGTCAGCCAGTGGGTGGCCCTGTATGGCTCCATGCTCCACACTGACCCTGTGGCCACCAGCTTCCTC
CAGAAACTCTCAGACCTGGTGGGCAGGGACACCCGACTCAGCAACCTGCTGAGGGAGCAGTGGCCAGAGA
GGCGGCGATGCCACAGGTTGGAGAATGGCTGTGGGAATGCATCTCCTCAGATGAAGGCCCGGAACTTGCC
TGTTTGGCTCCCCAACCAGGACGAGCCCCTTCCTGGCAGCAGCTGTGCCATCCAAGTTGGGGATAAAGTC
CCCTATGACATCTGCCGGCCAGACCACTCAGTGTTGACCCTGCAGCTGCCTGTGACAGCCTCCGTGAGAG
AGGTGATGGCAGCGTTGGCCCAGGAGGATGGCTGGACCAAGGGGCAGGTGCTGGTGAAGGTCAATTCTGC
AGGTGATGCCATTGGCCTGCAGCCAGATGCCCGTGGTGTGGCCACATCTCTGGGGCTCAATGAGCGTCTC
TTTGTTGTCAACCCACAGGAAGCGCATGAGCTGATCCCACACCCTGACCAGCTGGGGCCCACTGTGGGCT
CTGCTGAGGGGCTGGACCTGGTGAGTGCCAAGGACCTGGCAGGCCAGCTGACGGACCACGACTGGAGCCT
CTTCAACAGTATCCACCAGGTGGAGCTGATCCACTATGTGCTGGGCCCCCAGCATCTGCGGGATGTCACC
ACCGCCAACCTGGAGCGCTTCATGCGCCGCTTCAATGAGCTGCAGTACTGGGTGGCCACCGAGCTGTGTC
TCTGCCCCGTGCCCGGCCCCCGGGCCCAGCTGCTCAGGAAGTTCATTAAGCTGGCGGCCCACCTCAAGGA
GCAGAAGAATCTCAATTCCTTCTTTGCCGTCATGTTTGGCCTCAGCAACTCGGCCATCAGCCACCTAGCC
CACACCTGGGAGCGGCTGCCCCACAAAGTCCGGAAGCTGTACTCCGCCCTCGAGAGGCTGCTGGACCCCT
CATGGAACCACCGGGTATACCGACTGGCCCTCGCCAAGCTCTCCCCTCCTGTCATCCCCTTCATGCCCCT
TCTTCTCAAAGACATGACCTTCATTCATGAGGGAAACCACACACTAGTGGAGAATCTCATCAACTTTGAG
AAGATGAGAATGATGGCCAGAGTCGCGCGGATGCTGCACCACTGCCGAAGCCACAACCCTGTGCCTCTCT
CACCACTCAGAAGCCGAGTTTCCCACCTCCACGAGGACAGCCAGGTGGCGAGGATTTCCACATGCTCGGA
GCAGTCCCTGAGCACCCGGAGTCCAGCCAGCACCTGGGCTTATGTCCAGCAGCTGAAGGTCATTGACAAC
CAGCGGGAACTCTCCCGCCTCTCCCGAGAGCTGGAGCCAGAGCTCATGCCCGACAACCACTACCTGAGCT
ACCAGTCCAAGCTGAGCAAAGACCCCAACGAGAAGCGCGATCACATGGTCCTGCTGGAGTTCGTGACCGC
CGCCGGGATCACTCTCGGCATGGACGAGCTGTACAAGGGAGGTACCGGTGGATCTATGGTGAGCAAGGGC
GAGGAGCTGTTCACCGGGGTGGTGCCCATCCTGGTCGAGCTGGACGGCGACGTAAACGGCCACAAGTTCA
GCGTGTCCGGCGAGGGCGAGGGCGATGCCACCTACGGCAAGCTGACCCTGAAGCTGATCTGCACCACCGG
CAAGCTGCCCGTGCCCTGGCCCACCCTCGTGACCACCCTGGGCTACGGCCTTCAGTGCTTCGCCCGCTAC
CCCGACCACATGAAGCAGCACGACTTCTTCAAGTCCGCCATGCCCGAAGGCTACGTCCAGGAGCGCACCA
TCTTCTTCAAGGACGACGGCAACTACAAGACCCGCGCCGAGGTGAAGTTCGAGGGCGACACCCTGGTGAA
CCGCATCGAGCTGAAGGGCATCGACTTCAAGGAGGACGGCAACATCCTGGGGCACAAGCTGGAGTACAAC
TACAACAGCCACAACGTCTATATCACCGCCGACAAGCAGAAGAACGGCATCAAGGCCAACTTCAAGATCC
GCCACAACATCGAGGACGGCGGCGTGCAGCTCGCCGACCACTACCAGCAGAACACCCCCATCGGCGACGG
CCCCGTGCTGTAAGAATTCTGCAGATATCCATCACACTGGCGGCCGCTCGAGCATGCATCTAGAGGGCCC
TATTCTATAGTGTCACCTAAATGCTAGAGCTCGCTGATCAGCCTCGACTGTGCCTTCTAGTTGCCAGCCA
TCTGTTGTTTGCCCCTCCCCCGTGCCTTCCTTGACCCTGGAAGGTGCCACTCCCACTGTCCTTTCCTAAT
AAAATGAGGAAATTGCATCGCATTGTCTGAGTAGGTGTCATTCTATTCTGGGGGGTGGGGTGGGGCAGGA
CAGCAAGGGGGAGGATTGGGAAGACAATAGCAGGCATGCTGGGGATGCGGTGGGCTCTATGGCTTCTGAG
GCGGAAAGAACCAGCTGGGGCTCTAGGGGGTATCCCC
[124 nt withheld, positions 5976-6099]
C
[91 nt withheld, positions 6101-6191]
A
[49 nt withheld, positions 6193-6241]
CCTTTGACGTTGGAGTCCACGTTCTTT
[37 nt withheld, positions 6269-6305]
ACCCTATCTCGGTCTATTCTTTTGATTTATAAGGGATTTTGCCGATTTCGGCCTATTGGTTAAAAAATGA
GCTGATTTAACAAAAATTTAACGCGAATTAATTCTGTGGAATGTGTGTCAGTTAGGGTGTGGAAAGTCCC
CAGGCTCCCCAGCAGGCAGAAGTATGCAAAGCATGCATCTCAATTAGTCAGCAACCAGGTGTGGAAAGTC
CCCAGGCTCCCCAGCAGGCAGAAGTATGCAAAGCATGCATCTCAATTAGTCAGCAACCATAGTCCCGCCC
CTAACTCCGCCCATCCCGCCCCTAACTCCGCCCAGTTCCGCCCATTCTCCGCCCCATGGCTGACTAATTT
TTTTTATTTATGCAGAGGCCGAGGCCGCCTCTGCCTCTGAGCTATTCCAGAAGTAGTGAGGAGGCTTTTT
TGGAGGCCTAGGCTTTTGCAAAAAGCTCCCGGGAGCTTGTATATCCATTTTCGGATCTGATCAAGAGACA
GGATGAGGATCGTTTCGCATGATTGAACAAGATGGATTGCACGCAGGTTCTCCGGCCGCTTGGGTGGAGA
GGCTATTCGGCTATGACTGGGCACAACAGACAATCGGCTGCTCTGATGCCGCCGTGTTCCGGCTGTCAGC
GCAGGGGCGCCCGGTTCTTTTTGTCAAGACCGACCTGTCCGGTGCCCTGAATGAACTGCAGGACGAGGCA
GCGCGGCTATCGTGGCTGGCCACGACGGGCGTTCCTTGCGCAGCTGTGCTCGACGTTGTCACTGAAGCGG
GAAGGGACTGGCTGCTATTGGGCGAAGTGCCGGGGCAGGATCTCCTGTCATCTCACCTTGCTCCTGCCGA
GAAAGTATCCATCATGGCTGATGCAATGCGGCGGCTGCATACGCTTGATCCGGCTACCTGCCCATTCGAC
CACCAAGCGAAACATCGCATCGAGCGAGCACGTACTCGGATGGAAGCCGGTCTTGTCGATCAGGATGATC
TGGACGAAGAGCATCAGGGGCTCGCGCCAGCCGAACTGTTCGCCAGGCTCAAGGCGCGCATGCCCGACGG
CGAGGATCTCGTCGTGACCCATGGCGATGCCTGCTTGCCGAATATCATGGTGGAAAATGGCCGCTTTTCT
GGATTCATCGACTGTGGCCGGCTGGGTGTGGCGGACCGCTATCAGGACATAGCGTTGGCTACCCGTGATA
TTGCTGAAGAGCTTGGCGGCGAATGGGCTGACCGCTTCCTCGTGCTTTACGGTATCGCCGCTCCCGATTC
GCAGCGCATCGCCTTCTATCGCCTTCTTGACGAGTTCTTCTGAGCGGGACTCTGGGGTTCGAAATGACCG
ACCAAGCGACGCCCAACCTGCCATCACGAGATTTCGATTCCACCGCCGCCTTCTATGAAAGGTTGGGCTT
CGGAATCGTTTTCCGGGACGCCGGCTGGATGATCCTCCAGCGCGGGGATCTCATGCTGGAGTTCTTCGCC
CACCCCAACTTGTTTATTGCAGCTTATAATGGTTACAAATAAAGCAATAGCATCACAAATTTCACAAATA
AAGCATTTTTTTCACTGCATTCTAGTTGTGGTTTGTCCAAACTCATCAATGTATCTTATCATGTCTGTAT
ACCGTCGACCTCTAGCTAGAGCTTGGCGTAATCATGGTCATAGCTGTTTCCTGTGTGAAATTGTTATCCG
CTCACAATTCCACACAACATACGAGCCGGAAGCATAAAGTGTAAAGCCTGGGGTGCCTAATGAGTGAGCT
AACTCACATTAATTGCGTTGCGCTCACTGCCCGCTTTCCAGTCGGGAAACCTGTCGTGCCAGCTGCATTA
ATGAATCGGCCAACGCGCGGGGAGAGGCGGTTTGCGTATTGGGCGCTCTTCCGCTTCCTCGCTCACTGAC
TCGCTGCGCTCGGTCGTTCGGCTGCGGCGAGCGGTATCAGCTCACTCAAAGGCGGTAATACGGTTATCCA
CAGAATCAGGGGATAACGCAGGAAAGAACATGTGAGCAAAAGGCCAGCAAAAGGCCAGGAACCGTAAAAA
GGCCGCGTTGCTGGCGTTTTTCCATAGGCTCCGCCCCCCTGACGAGCATCACAAAAATCGACGCTCAAGT
CAGAGGTGGCGAAACCCGACAGGACTATAAAGATACCAGGCGTTTCCCCCTGGAAGCTCCCTCGTGCGCT
CTCCTGTTCCGACCCTGCCGCTTACCGGATACCTGTCCGCCTTTCTCCCTTCGGGAAGCGTGGCGCTTTC
TCATAGCTCACGCTGTAGGTATCTCAGTTCGGTGTAGGTCGTTCGCTCCAAGCTGGGCTGTGTGCACGAA
CCCCCCGTTCAGCCCGACCGCTGCGCCTTATCCGGTAACTATCGTCTTGAGTCCAACCCGGTAAGACACG
ACTTATCGCCACTGGCAGCAGCCACTGGTAACAGGATTAGCAGAGCGAGGTATGTAGGCGGTGCTACAGA
GTTCTTGAAGTGGTGGCCTAACTACGGCTACACTAGAAGAACAGTATTTGGTATCTGCGCTCTGCTGAAG
CCAGTTACCTTCGGAAAAAGAGTTGGTAGCTCTTGATCCGGCAAACAAACCACCGCTGGTAGCGGTGGTT
TTTTTGTTTGCAAGCAGCAGATTACGCGCAGAAAAAAAGGATCTCAAGAAGATCCTTTGATCTTTTCTAC
GGGGTCTGACGCTCAGTGGAACGAAAACTCACGTTAAGGGATTTTGGTCATGAGATTATCAAAAAGGATC
TTCACCTAGATCCTTTTAAATTAAAAATGAAGTTTTAAATCAATCTAAAGTATATATGAGTAAACTTGGT
CTGACAGTTACCAATGCTTAATCAGTGAGGCACCTATCTCAGCGATCTGTCTATTTCGTTCATCCATAGT
TGCCTGACTCCCCGTCGTGTAGATAACTACGATACGGGAGGGCTTACCATCTGGCCCCAGTGCTGCAATG
ATACCGCGAGACCCACGCTCACCGGCTCCAGATTTATCAGCAATAAACCAGCCAGCCGGAAGGGCCGAGC
GCAGAAGTGGTCCTGCAACTTTATCCGCCTCCATCCAGTCTATTAATTGTTGCCGGGAAGCTAGAGTAAG
TAGTTCGCCAGTTAATAGTTTGCGCAACGTTGTTGCCATTGCTACAGGCATCGTGGTGTCACGCTCGTCG
TTTGGTATGGCTTCATTCAGCTCCGGTTCCCAACGATCAAGGCGAGTTACATGATCCCCCATGTTGTGCA
AAAAAGCGGTTAGCTCCTTCGGTCCTCCGATCGTTGTCAGAAGTAAGTTGGCCGCAGTGTTATCACTCAT
GGTTATGGCAGCACTGCATAATTCTCTTACTGTCATGCCATCCGTAAGATGCTTTTCTGTGACTGGTGAG
TACTCAACCAAGTCATTCTGAGAATAGTGTATGCGGCGACCGAGTTGCTCTTGCCCGGCGTCAATACGGG
ATAATACCGCGCCACATAGCAGAACTTTAAAAGTGCTCATCATTGGAAAACGTTCTTCGGGGCGAAAACT
CTCAAGGATCTTACCGCTGTTGAGATCCAGTTCGATGTAACCCACTCGTGCACCCAACTGATCTTCAGCA
TCTTTTACTTTCACCAGCGTTTCTGGGTGAGCAAAAACAGGAAGGCAAAATGCCGCAAAAAAGGGAATAA
GGGCGACACGGAAATGTTGAATACTCATACTCTTCCTTTTTCAATATTATTGAAGCATTTATCAGGGTTA
TTGTCTCATGAGCGGATACATATTTGAATGTATTTAGAAAAATAAACAAATAGGGGTTCCGCGCACATTT
CCCCGAAAAGTGCCACCTGACGTC
Features (pLannotate 1.2.2; 23 found; start..end, strand, type, name):
     28..80      -  misc_feature   bom (fragment): basis of mobility region from pBR322
    235..614     +  enhancer       CMV enhancer: human cytomegalovirus immediate early enhancer
    615..818     +  promoter       CMV promoter: human cytomegalovirus (CMV) immediate early promoter
    814..847     +  LTR            5' LTR (truncated) (fragment): truncated 5' long terminal repeat (LTR) from HIV-1
    844..1878    +  CDS            Pde4d (fragment) (sequence partly withheld): PDE4D_MOUSE - Experimental evidence at protein level: Swiss-Prot protein existence level 1. Hydrolyzes the second messenger cAMP, which is a key regulator of many important physiological processes. From Mus musculus (Mouse).
   1933..2649    +  CDS            mECFP: enhanced CFP with monomerizing A206K mutation (Zacharias et al., 2002) mammalian codon-optimized
   2659..4857    +  CDS            RAPGEF3 (fragment): RPGF3_HUMAN - Also known as CGEF1, EPAC, EPAC1. Experimental evidence at protein level: Swiss-Prot protein existence level 1. Guanine nucleotide exchange factor (GEF) for RAP1A and RAP2A small GTPases that is activated by binding cAMP. Through simultaneous binding of PDE3B to RAPGEF3 and PIK3R6 is assembled in a signaling complex in which it activates the PI3K gamma complex and which is involved in angiogenesis. Plays a role in the modulation of the cAMP- induced dynamic control of endothelial barrier function through a pathway that is independent on Rho-mediated signaling. Required for the ac
   4865..5532    +  CDS            cp173Venus (fragment): circularly permuted form of the Venus yellow fluorescent protein (Nagai et al., 2004) efficient FRET acceptor for CFP
   5662..5680    -  promoter       SP6 promoter: promoter for bacteriophage SP6 RNA polymerase
   5706..5930    +  polyA_signal   bGH poly(A) signal: bovine growth hormone polyadenylation signal
   5934..5955    +  promoter       SV40 promoter (fragment): SV40 enhancer and early promoter
   5976..6404    +  rep_origin     f1 ori (sequence partly withheld): f1 bacteriophage origin of replication; arrow indicates direction of (+) strand synthesis
   6418..6747    +  promoter       SV40 promoter: SV40 enhancer and early promoter
   6814..7605    +  CDS            neo: KKA2_KLEPN - Also known as kan, nptII. Experimental evidence at protein level: Swiss-Prot protein existence level 1. Resistance to kanamycin, neomycin, paromomycin, ribostamycin, butirosin and gentamicin B. From Klebsiella pneumoniae.
   7629..7787    +  CDS            ble (fragment): BLE_KLEPN - Experimental evidence at protein level: Swiss-Prot protein existence level 1. Binding protein with a strong affinity to the bleomycin family of antibiotics. Binds to CL990; an antimitotic-antibiotic compound. From Klebsiella pneumoniae.
   7782..7903    +  polyA_signal   SV40 poly(A) signal: SV40 polyadenylation signal
   7976..7992    -  protein_bind   lac operator: The lac repressor binds to the lac operator to inhibit transcription in E. coli. This inhibition can be relieved by adding lactose or isopropyl-β-D-thiogalactopyranoside (IPTG). lac repressor encoded by lacI
   8000..8030    -  promoter       lac promoter: promoter for the E. coli lac operon
   8045..8066    -  protein_bind   CAP binding site: CAP binding activates transcription in the presence of cAMP. E. coli catabolite activator protein
   8079..8171    -  CDS            lacI (fragment): lac repressor; lacI; The lac repressor binds to the lac operator to inhibit transcription in E. coli. This inhibition can be relieved by adding lactose or isopropyl-β-D-thiogalactopyranoside (IPTG).
   8354..8942    -  rep_origin     ori: high-copy-number ColE1/pMB1/pBR322/pUC origin of replication
   9113..9973    -  CDS            AmpR: β-lactamase; bla; confers resistance to ampicillin, carbenicillin, and related antibiotics
   9974..10078   -  promoter       AmpR promoter: bla
