[The description below was written by a language model from this plasmid's Addgene catalogue record and pLannotate feature annotations shown in this document.]
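Description:
pcDNA3-PDE4D2cat-ICUE4 is a mammalian expression plasmid of about 10.1 kb, built on the Invitrogen pcDNA3 backbone. It encodes a FRET-based cAMP sensor fused to a phosphodiesterase catalytic domain. In E. coli it is maintained as a high-copy plasmid through a ColE1/pUC-type origin and selected with ampicillin via the β-lactamase gene. An f1 origin is also present. For selection in mammalian cells, an SV40 early promoter drives the neomycin phosphotransferase gene, followed by an SV40 polyadenylation signal, which allows G418 selection of stable transfectants.

The roughly 4.7 kb insert was assembled by Gibson cloning. It lies between the CMV immediate-early enhancer/promoter and the bovine growth hormone polyadenylation signal and encodes a single fusion protein. From the N terminus, the fusion comprises residues 86–418 of PDE4D2 (the catalytic domain), ECFP, a human Epac1 (RAPGEF3) fragment spanning residues 149–881 with the Q270E substitution, and circularly permuted Venus (cpVenus L194). The automated annotation labels some of these parts by nearest database match: mouse Pde4d, monomeric ECFP and cp173Venus. The catalogue entry, however, lists the insert as human and names the acceptor as the L194 permutant.

In the ICUE4 module, cAMP binding to the Epac1 segment changes its conformation and so alters energy transfer between the cyan donor and the yellow acceptor, giving a ratiometric readout of cAMP. Tethering the cAMP-hydrolysing PDE4D2 catalytic domain directly to the sensor lets it report cAMP levels in the immediate vicinity of an active phosphodiesterase. This fits the associated study of cAMP compartmentation and PKA regulatory subunit phase separation.
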