Addgene plasmid #181847: pcDNA3-PDE4D2cat-ICUE4
Purpose: ICUE4 cAMP sensor tethered to the catalytic domain of PDE4D2.
Depositing lab: Jin Zhang. Depositing organization: University of California, San Diego (UCSD). Publication: Phase Separation of a PKA Regulatory Subunit Controls cAMP Compartmentation and Oncogenic Signaling. Zhang JZ, Lu TW, Stolerman LM, Tenner B, Yang JR, Zhang JF, Falcke M, Rangamani P, Taylor SS, Mehta S, Zhang J. Cell. 2020 Sep 17;182(6):1531-1544.e15. doi: 10.1016/j.cell.2020.07.043. Epub 2020 Aug 25. PubMed 32846158.
Backbone
  Vector backbone: pcDNA3
  Backbone manufacturer: Invitrogen
  Backbone size w/o insert (bp): 5403
  Total vector size (bp): 10110
  Vector type: Mammalian Expression
  Selectable markers: Neomycin (select with G418)
Growth in bacteria
  Bacterial resistance: Ampicillin, 100 μg/mL
  Growth temperature: 37°C
  Growth strain: DH5alpha
  Copy number: High Copy
Gene/Insert
  Gene/Insert name: PDE4D2cat-ICUE4 (alt name: PDE4D2(86-418)-ECFP-Epac1(149-881; Q270E)-cpVenus(L194))
  Species: H. sapiens (human)
  Insert size (bp): 4707
  Mutation: Glutamine 122 in Epac1 domain mutated to glutamate (corresponds to Q270E in full-length Epac).
  Entrez Gene: RAPGEF3 (a.k.a. CAMP-GEFI, EPAC, EPAC1, HSU79275, bcm910); PDE4D (a.k.a. ACRDYS2, DPDE3, HSPDE4D, PDE43, PDE4DN2, STRK1)
  Promoter: CMV
  Tag / fusion protein: ECFP (N terminal on insert); cpVenus(L194) (C terminal on insert); PDE4D2(86-418) (N terminal on insert)
  Cloning method: Gibson Cloning
  Sequencing primers: 5′ CMV forward; 3′ BGH reverse
Resource information
  A portion of this plasmid was derived from a plasmid made by: PDE4D2 cDNA was provided by Hengming Ke (UNC Chapel Hill).
Terms and licenses: Academic/Nonprofit Terms; Industry Terms: Not Available to Industry
How to cite: pcDNA3-PDE4D2cat-ICUE4 was a gift from Jin Zhang (Addgene plasmid # 181847 ; http://n2t.net/addgene:181847 ; RRID:Addgene_181847)
